Addgene plasmid #168774: pRD393
Purpose: Expression of mEos3.2_H-NSdbd in Mycobacterium
Depositing lab: Remus Dame. Depositing organization: Leiden University. Publication: HI-NESS: a family of genetically encoded DNA labels based on a bacterial nucleoid-associated protein. Rashid FM, Mahlandt E, van der Vaart M, Boer DEC, Varela Alvarez M, Henneman B, Brocken DJW, Voskamp P, Blok AJ, Shimizu TS, Meijer AH, Luijsterburg MS, Goedhart J, Cremazy FGE, Dame RT. Nucleic Acids Res. 2021 Nov 4. pii: 6414584. doi: 10.1093/nar/gkab993. PubMed 34734265.
Backbone
  Vector backbone: pFPV27
  Backbone size w/o insert (bp): 5625
  Total vector size (bp): 6480
  Vector type: Bacterial Expression
Growth in bacteria
  Bacterial resistance: Hygromycin, 200 μg/mL
  Growth temperature: 37°C
  Growth strain: DH5alpha
  Copy number: Unknown
Gene/Insert
  Gene/Insert name: mEos3.2_H-NSdbd (alt name: mEos3.2 HI-NESS)
  Species: Synthetic
  Insert size (bp): 855
  Cloning method: Gibson Cloning
  Sequencing primers: 5′ cgataccgtcgacctcg
Resource information
  A portion of this plasmid was derived from a plasmid made by: Addgene plasmid #54550, Addgene plasmid #30178
Terms and licenses: Academic/Nonprofit Terms; Industry Terms: Not Available to Industry
How to cite: pRD393 was a gift from Remus Dame (Addgene plasmid # 168774 ; http://n2t.net/addgene:168774 ; RRID:Addgene_168774)
