[The description below was written by a language model from this plasmid's Addgene catalogue record and pLannotate feature annotations shown in this document.]
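Description:
pRD393 is a bacterial expression plasmid built on the pFPV27 backbone and intended for producing a fluorescent DNA label in Mycobacterium. It is about 6.5 kb in total. The depositor's sequence and the repository's sequencing result differ by only a few bases in length and give essentially the same annotation. A high-copy ColE1/pUC-type origin supports propagation in E. coli, and selection relies on an intact hygromycin phosphotransferase gene (hyg, from Streptomyces hygroscopicus). This gene sits between two fragments of a kanamycin resistance gene, which suggests the hygromycin cassette was inserted into and disrupted an earlier KanR marker. A short β-lactamase fragment and a Tn903 transposase remnant are also non-functional leftovers. No mycobacterial origin of replication is annotated. A stretch of roughly 2 kb downstream of the E. coli origin carries no annotation, so the record does not show how the plasmid is maintained in mycobacteria.

The 855 bp synthetic insert, assembled by Gibson cloning next to pBluescript-type polylinker remnants, encodes mEos3.2_H-NSdbd, also called mEos3.2 HI-NESS. It joins mEos3.2, a monomeric green-to-red photoconvertible fluorescent protein, directly in frame to a C-terminal fragment of the E. coli nucleoid-associated protein H-NS, corresponding to its DNA-binding domain. The H-NS domain tethers the fluorophore to DNA, making the fusion a genetically encoded DNA label for imaging the chromosome in live cells. The photoconvertible reporter also makes it suitable in principle for localization-based super-resolution microscopy. The promoter driving the fusion is neither stated in the catalogue fields nor annotated in either feature table.
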