Features (pLannotate 1.2.2; 10 found; start..end, strand, type, name):
    104..781     +  CDS            mEos3.2: mEos3.2 is a photoconvertible green/yellow fluorescent protein published in 2012, derived from Lobophyllia hemprichii. It is reported to be a rapidly-maturing monomer with moderate acid sensitivity.
    782..955     +  CDS            hns (fragment): HNS_ECOLI - Also known as bglY From Escherichia coli (strain K12).
   1098..1375    +  CDS            KanR (fragment): aminoglycoside phosphotransferase; aph(3')-Ia; confers resistance to kanamycin in bacteria or G418 (Geneticin®) in eukaryotes
   1482..1562    -  CDS            bla(M) (fragment): β-lactamase lacking the signal sequence; bla(M); allows cytosolic expression of β-lactamase
   1674..2666    +  CDS            hyg: KHYB_STRHY - Experimental evidence at protein level: Swiss-Prot protein existence level 1. The aminoglycoside phosphotransferases achieve inactivation of their antibiotic substrates by phosphorylation. From Streptomyces hygroscopicus.
   2686..2949    +  CDS            KanR (fragment): aminoglycoside phosphotransferase; aph(3')-Ia; confers resistance to kanamycin
   3090..3233    +  CDS            TRA2_ECOLX (fragment): Protein predicted: Swiss-Prot protein existence level 4. Required for transposition of transposon Tn903. From Escherichia coli.
   3281..3869    +  rep_origin     ori: high-copy-number ColE1/pMB1/pBR322/pUC origin of replication
   5924..5948    +  misc_feature   MCS (fragment): pBluescript multiple cloning site
   6476..66      +  misc_feature   MCS (fragment) (across the origin): pBluescript multiple cloning site
>Addgene plasmid #168774 | pRD393 | depositor full sequence | sequence record 327021 | pRD393 sequence 6480 bps
CCCGGGCTGCAGGAATTCGATATCAAGCTTATCGATACCGTCGACCTCGAGGGGGGGCCCGGTACCAGAT
CTTTAAATCTAGATTTAAGAAGGAGATATACATATGAGTGCGATTAAGCCAGACATGAAGATCAAACTCC
GTATGGAAGGCAACGTAAACGGGCACCACTTTGTGATCGACGGAGATGGTACAGGCAAGCCTTTTGAGGG
AAAACAGAGTATGGATCTTGAAGTCAAAGAGGGCGGACCTCTGCCTTTTGCCTTTGATATCCTGACCACT
GCATTCCATTACGGCAACAGGGTATTCGCCAAATATCCAGACAACATACAAGACTATTTTAAGCAGTCGT
TTCCTAAGGGGTATTCGTGGGAACGAAGCTTGACTTTCGAAGACGGGGGCATTTGCAACGCCAGAAACGA
CATAACAATGGAAGGGGACACTTTCTATAATAAAGTTCGATTTTATGGTACCAACTTTCCCGCCAATGGT
CCAGTTATGCAGAAGAAGACGCTGAAATGGGAGCCCTCCACTGAGAAAATGTATGTGCGTGATGGAGTGC
TGACGGGTGATATTGAGATGGCTTTGTTGCTTGAAGGAAATGCCCATTACCGATGTGACTTCAGAACTAC
TTACAAAGCTAAGGAGAAGGGTGTCAAGTTACCAGGCGCCCACTTTGTGGACCACTGCATTGAGATTTTA
AGCCATGACAAAGATTACAACAAGGTTAAGCTGTATGAGCATGCTGTTGCTCATTCTGGATTGCCTGACA
ATGCAAGACGAGCTGCCGTTAAATCTGGCACCAAAGCTAAACGTGCTCAGCGTCCGGCAAAATATAGCTA
CGTTGACGAAAACGGCGAAACTAAAACCTGGACTGGCCAAGGCCGTACTCCAGCTGTAATCAAAAAAGCA
ATGGATGAGCAAGGTAAATCCCTCGACGATTTCCTGATCAAGCAATAGGCTAGCCACCTGACGTCGGGGG
GGGGGGGAAAGCCACGTTGTGTCTCAAAATCTCTGATGTTACATTGCACAAGATAAAAATATATCATCAT
GAACAATAAAACTGTCTGCTTACATAAACAGTAATACAAGGGGTGTTATGAGCCATATTCAACGGGAAAC
GTCTTGCTCGAGGCCGCGATTAAATTCCAACATGGATGCTGATTTATATGGGTATAAATGGGCTCGCGAT
AATGTCGGGCAATCAGGTGCGACAATCTATCGCTTGTATGGGAAGCCCCATGCGCCAGAGTTGTTTCTGA
AACATGGCAAAGGTAGCGTTGCCAATGATGTTACAGATGAGATGGTCAGACTAAACTGGCTGACGGAATT
TATGCCTCTTCCGACCATCAAGCATTTTATCCGTACTCCTGATGACTAGAGCATGAGATTATCAAAAAGG
ATCTTCACCTAGATCCTTTTAAATTAAAAATGAAGTTTTAAATCAATCTAAAGTATATATGAGTAAACTT
GGTCTGACAGTTACCAATGCTTAATCAGTGAGGCACCTATCTCAGCGATCTGTCTATTTCGTTCATCCAT
AGTTGCCTGACTCCCCGACGTGGCCGACCAGCCCGTCATCGTCAACGCCTGATCCGCGGTGCGGACAGGC
CGTGTCGCGACCGGCCGTGCGGAATTAAGCCGGCCCGTACCCTGTGAATAGAGGTCCGCTGTGACACAAG
AATCCCTGTTACTTCTCGACCGTATTGATTCGGATGATTCCTACGCGAGCCTGCGGAACGACCAGGAATT
CTGGGAGCCGCTGGCCCGCCGAGCCCTGGAGGAGCTCGGGCTGCCGGTGCCGCCGGTGCTGCGGGTGCCC
GGCGAGAGCACCAACCCCGTACTGGTCGGCGAGCCCGGCCCGGTGATCAAGCTGTTCGGCGAGCACTGGT
GCGGTCCGGAGAGCCTCGCGTCGGAGTCGGAGGCGTACGCGGTCCTGGCGGACGCCCCGGTGCCGGTGCC
CCGCCTCCTCGGCCGCGGCGAGCTGCGGCCCGGCACCGGAGCCTGGCCGTGGCCCTACCTGGTGATGAGC
CGGATGACCGGCACCACCTGGCGGTCCGCGATGGACGGCACGACCGACCGGAACGCGCTGCTCGCCCTGG
CCCGCGAACTCGGCCGGGTGCTCGGCCGGCTGCACAGGGTGCCGCTGACCGGGAACACCGTGCTCACCCC
CCATTCCGAGGTCTTCCCGGAACTGCTGCGGGAACGCCGCGCGGCGACCGTCGAGGACCACCGCGGGTGG
GGCTACCTCTCGCCCCGGCTGCTGGACCGCCTGGAGGACTGGCTGCCGGACGTGGACACGCTGCTGGCCG
GCCGCGAACCCCGGTTCGTCCACGGCGACCTGCACGGGACCAACATCTTCGTGGACCTGGCCGCGACCGA
GGTCACCGGGATCGTCGACTTCACCGACGTCTATGCGGGAGACTCCCGCTACAGCCTGGTGCAACTGCAT
CTCAACGCCTTCCGGGGCGACCGCGAGATCCTGGCCGCGCTGCTCGACGGGGCGCAGTGGAAGCGGACCG
AGGACTTCGCCCGCGAACTGCTCGCCTTCACCTTCCTGCACGACTTCGAGGTGTTCGAGGAGACCCCGCT
GGATCTCTCCGGCTTCACCGATCCGGAGGAACTGGCGCAGTTCCTCTGGGGGCCGCCGGACACCGCCCCC
GGCGCCTGACGCCCCCTCTAGTAATCTTTTGCCATTCTCACCGGATTCAGTCGTCACTCATGGTGATTTC
TCACTTGATAACCTTATTTTTGACGAGGGGAAATTAATAGGTTGTATTGATGTTGGACGAGTCGGAATCG
CAGACCGATACCAGGATCTTGCCATCCTATGGAACTGCCTCGGTGAGTTTTCTCCTTCATTACAGAAACG
GCTTTTTCAAAAATATGGTATTGATAATCCTGATATGAATAAATTGCAGTTTCATTTGATGCTCGATGAG
TTTTTCTAATCAGAATTGGTTAATTGGTTGTAACACTGGCAGAGCATTACGCTGACTTGACGGGACGGCG
GCTTTGTTGAATAAATCGAACTTTTGCTGAGTTGAAGGATCAGATCACGCATCTTCCCGACAACGCAGAC
CGTTCCGTGGCAAAGCAAAAGTTCAAAATCACCAACTGGTCCACCTACAACAAAGCTCTCATCAACCGTG
GCTCCCTCACTTTCTGGCTGGATGATGGGGCGATTCAGGCCTGGTATGAGTCAGCAACACCTTCTTCACG
AGGCAGACCTCACTAGTTCCACTGAGCGTCAGACCCCGTAGAAAAGATCAAAGGATCTTCTTGAGATCCT
TTTTTTCTGCGCGTAATCTGCTGCTTGCAAACAAAAAAACCACCGCTACCAGCGGTGGTTTGTTTGCCGG
ATCAAGAGCTACCAACTCTTTTTCCGAAGGTAACTGGCTTCAGCAGAGCGCAGATACCAAATACTGTCCT
TCTAGTGTAGCCGTAGTTAGGCCACCACTTCAAGAACTCTGTAGCACCGCCTACATACCTCGCTCTGCTA
ATCCTGTTACCAGTGGCTGCTGCCAGTGGCGATAAGTCGTGTCTTACCGGGTTGGACTCAAGACGATAGT
TACCGGATAAGGCGCAGCGGTCGGGCTGAACGGGGGGTTCGTGCACACAGCCCAGCTTGGAGCGAACGAC
CTACACCGAACTGAGATACCTACAGCGTGAGCATTGAGAAAGCGCCACGCTTCCCGAAGGGAGAAAGGCG
GACAGGTATCCGGTAAGCGGCAGGGTCGGAACAGGAGAGCGCACGAGGGAGCTTCCAGGGGGAAACGCCT
GGTATCTTTATAGTCCTGTCGGGTTTCGCCACCTCTGACTTGAGCGTCGATTTTTGTGATGCTCGTCAGG
GGGGCGGAGCCTATGGAAAAACGCCAGCAACGCGGCCTTTTTACGGTTCCTGGCCTTTTGCTGGCCTTTT
GCTCACATGTTCTTTCCTGCGTTATCCCCTGATTCTGTGGATAACCGTATTACCGCCTTTGAGTGAGCTG
ATACCGCTCGCCGCAGCCGAACGACCGAGCGCAACGCGTGAGCCCACCAGCTCCGTAAGTTCGGGTGCTG
TGTGGCTCGTACCCGCGCATTCAGGCGGCAGGGGGTCTAACGGGTCTAAGGCGGCGTGTACGGCCGCCAC
AGCGGCTCTTAGCGGCCCGGAAACGTCCTCGAAACGACGCATGTGTTCCTCCTGGTTGGTACAGGTGGTT
GGGGGTGCTCGGCTGTCGCTGGTGTTTCATCATCAGGGCTCGACGGGAGAGCGGGGGAGTGTGCAGTTGT
GGGGTGGCCCCTCAGCGAAATATCTGACTTGGAGCTCGTGTCGGACCATACACCGGTGATTAATCGTGGT
TTATTATCAAGCGTGAGCCACGTCGCCGACGAATTTGAGCAGCTCTGGCTGCCGTACTGGTCCCTGGCAA
GCGACGATCTGCTCGAGGGGATCTACCGCCAAAGCCGCGCGTCGGCCCTAGGCCGCCGGTACATCGAGGC
GAACCCAACAGCGCTGGCAAACCTGCTGGTCGTGGACGTAGACCATCCAGACGCAGCGCTCCGAGCGCTC
AGCGCCCGGGGGTCCCATCCGCTGCCCAACGCGATCGTGGGCAATCGCGCCAACGGCCACGCACACGCAG
TGTGGGCACTCAACGCCCCTGTTCCACGCACCGAATACGCGCGGCGTAAGCCGCTCGCATACATGGCGGC
GTGCGCCGAAGGCCTTCGGCGCGCCGTCGATGGCGACCGCAGTTACTCAGGCCTCATGACCAAAAACCCC
GGCCACATCGCCTGGGAAACGGAATGGCTCCACTCAGATCTCTACACACTCAGCCACATCGAGGCCGAGC
TCGGCGCGAACATGCCACCGCCGCGCTGGCGTCAGCAGACCACGTACAAAGCGGCTCCGACGCCGCTAGG
GCGGAATTGCGCACTGTTCGATTCCGTCAGGTTGTGGGCCTATCTTCCCGCCCTCATGCGGATCTACCTG
CCGACCCGGAACGTGGACGGACTCGGCCGCGCGATCTATGCCGAGTGCCACGCGCGAAACGCCGAATTTC
CGTGCAACGACGTGTGTCCCGGACCGCTACCGGACAGCGAGGTCCGCGCCATCGCCAACAGCATTTGGCG
TTGGATCACAACCAAGTCGCGCATTTGGGCGGACGGGATCGTGGTCTACGAGGCCACACTCAGTGCGCGC
CATGCGGCCATCTCGCGGAAGGGCGCAGCAGCGCGCACGGCGGCGAGCACAGTTGCGCGGCGCGCAAAGT
CCGCGTCAGCCATGGAGGCATTGCTATGAGCGACGGCTACAGCGACGGCTACAGCGACGGCTACAACTGG
CAGCCGACTGTCCGCAAAAAGCGGCGCGTGACCGCCGCCGAAGGCGCTCGAATCACCGGACTATCCGAAC
GCCACGTCGTCCGGCTCGTGGCGCAGGAACGCAGCGAGTGGTTCGCCGAGCAGGCTGCACGCCGCGAACG
CATCCGCGCCTATCACGACGACGAGGGCCACTCTTGGCCGCAAACGGCCAAACATTTCGGGCTGCATCTG
GACACCGTTAAGCGACTCGGCTATCGGGCGAGGAAAGAGCGTGCGGCAGAACAGGAAGCGGCTCAAAAGG
CCCACAACGAAGCCGACAATCCACCGCTGTTCTAACGCAATTGGGGAGCGGGTGTCGCGGGGGTTCCGTG
GGGGGTTCCGTTGCAACGGGTCGGACAGGTAAAAGTCCTGGTAGACGCTAGTTTTCTGGTTTGGGCCATG
CCTGTCTCGTTGCGTGTTTCGTTGCGTCCGTTTTGAATACCAGCCAGACGAGACGGGGTTCTACGAATCT
TGGTCGATACCAAGCCATTTCCGCTGAATATCGTGGAGCTCACCGCCAGAATCGGTGGTTGTGGTGATGT
ACGTGGCGAACTCCGTTGTAGTGCTTGTGGTGGCATCCGTGGCGCGGCCGCTCTAGAACTAGTGGATCTG
ACCCGCTCCACAACCGCTGAGCAGGGTGGCAGTCAGAGCGACCAGGCCGACCGATACGAGGCGGATTTTG
AACAGGTTCACTCGAAGCCTCCCGCTGGGTTCGGAGCATCGTCGATCACATGACGGCGTGCTGACACCGA
TTCGACTATGCACAGTAGTAGGTAGCCGCCGCGGACGGTAGCGCAGGCGGCCTCGGCGCCGTCGTGGCGT
CGCGATGGTTGGCGCCAGACCCGCCTGATCGGCGTCCCGACCAGGGCCGCCGGGGTGGTGAGCCTCGGCT
TGGTCCAGCCGTAGTGAGACGGGATGTCTTCCCGGTTGTCGGGTTTGGGTGGGCGGTCACATGTTCGCTG
GCTGTGGGCGTGTCGGGGGTCGTCGAAGCGGCCGCGAACAGGGCTGGACGATGCACGTCTTGCACCTCCT
GTCAACCCCCAATGTTGAGCCGCGATGCCCCTGACCTGCACCGTTGGACCGCAGTCGTTAGGGGGGCGTG
TTAGCATGGAGTGACGAAAGGGGCCTAAATCAGATGATCC
