Features (pLannotate 1.2.2; 10 found; start..end, strand, type, name):
      4..74      +  misc_feature   MCS (fragment): pBluescript multiple cloning site
    112..789     +  CDS            mEos3.2: mEos3.2 is a photoconvertible green/yellow fluorescent protein published in 2012, derived from Lobophyllia hemprichii. It is reported to be a rapidly-maturing monomer with moderate acid sensitivity.
    790..963     +  CDS            hns (fragment): HNS_ECOLI - Also known as bglY From Escherichia coli (strain K12).
   1106..1383    +  CDS            KanR (fragment): aminoglycoside phosphotransferase; aph(3')-Ia; confers resistance to kanamycin in bacteria or G418 (Geneticin®) in eukaryotes
   1490..1570    -  CDS            bla(M) (fragment): β-lactamase lacking the signal sequence; bla(M); allows cytosolic expression of β-lactamase
   1682..2674    +  CDS            hyg: KHYB_STRHY - Experimental evidence at protein level: Swiss-Prot protein existence level 1. The aminoglycoside phosphotransferases achieve inactivation of their antibiotic substrates by phosphorylation. From Streptomyces hygroscopicus.
   2694..2957    +  CDS            KanR (fragment): aminoglycoside phosphotransferase; aph(3')-Ia; confers resistance to kanamycin
   3098..3241    +  CDS            TRA2_ECOLX (fragment): Protein predicted: Swiss-Prot protein existence level 4. Required for transposition of transposon Tn903. From Escherichia coli.
   3288..3876    +  rep_origin     ori: high-copy-number ColE1/pMB1/pBR322/pUC origin of replication
   5919..5943    +  misc_feature   MCS (fragment): pBluescript multiple cloning site
>Addgene plasmid #168774 | pRD393 | addgene full sequence | sequence record 331932 | Addgene NGS Result
GATGATCCCCCGGGCTGCAGGAATTCGATATCAAGCTTATCGATACCGTCGACCTCGAGGGGGGGCCCGG
TACCAGATCTTTAAATCTAGATTTAAGAAGGAGATATACATATGAGTGCGATTAAGCCAGACATGAAGAT
CAAACTCCGTATGGAAGGCAACGTAAACGGGCACCACTTTGTGATCGACGGAGATGGTACAGGCAAGCCT
TTTGAGGGAAAACAGAGTATGGATCTTGAAGTCAAAGAGGGCGGACCTCTGCCTTTTGCCTTTGATATCC
TGACCACTGCATTCCATTACGGCAACAGGGTATTCGCCAAATATCCAGACAACATACAAGACTATTTTAA
GCAGTCGTTTCCTAAGGGGTATTCGTGGGAACGAAGCTTGACTTTCGAAGACGGGGGCATTTGCAACGCC
AGAAACGACATAACAATGGAAGGGGACACTTTCTATAATAAAGTTCGATTTTATGGTACCAACTTTCCCG
CCAATGGTCCAGTTATGCAGAAGAAGACGCTGAAATGGGAGCCCTCCACTGAGAAAATGTATGTGCGTGA
TGGAGTGCTGACGGGTGATATTGAGATGGCTTTGTTGCTTGAAGGAAATGCCCATTACCGATGTGACTTC
AGAACTACTTACAAAGCTAAGGAGAAGGGTGTCAAGTTACCAGGCGCCCACTTTGTGGACCACTGCATTG
AGATTTTAAGCCATGACAAAGATTACAACAAGGTTAAGCTGTATGAGCATGCTGTTGCTCATTCTGGATT
GCCTGACAATGCAAGACGAGCTGCCGTTAAATCTGGCACCAAAGCTAAACGTGCTCAGCGTCCGGCAAAA
TATAGCTACGTTGACGAAAACGGCGAAACTAAAACCTGGACTGGCCAAGGCCGTACTCCAGCTGTAATCA
AAAAAGCAATGGATGAGCAAGGTAAATCCCTCGACGATTTCCTGATCAAGCAATAGGCTAGCCACCTGAC
GTCGGGGGGGGGGGGAAAGCCACGTTGTGTCTCAAAATCTCTGATGTTACATTGCACAAGATAAAAATAT
ATCATCATGAACAATAAAACTGTCTGCTTACATAAACAGTAATACAAGGGGTGTTATGAGCCATATTCAA
CGGGAAACGTCTTGCTCGAGGCCGCGATTAAATTCCAACATGGATGCTGATTTATATGGGTATAAATGGG
CTCGCGATAATGTCGGGCAATCAGGTGCGACAATCTATCGCTTGTATGGGAAGCCCCATGCGCCAGAGTT
GTTTCTGAAACATGGCAAAGGTAGCGTTGCCAATGATGTTACAGATGAGATGGTCAGACTAAACTGGCTG
ACGGAATTTATGCCTCTTCCGACCATCAAGCATTTTATCCGTACTCCTGATGACTAGAGCATGAGATTAT
CAAAAAGGATCTTCACCTAGATCCTTTTAAATTAAAAATGAAGTTTTAAATCAATCTAAAGTATATATGA
GTAAACTTGGTCTGACAGTTACCAATGCTTAATCAGTGAGGCACCTATCTCAGCGATCTGTCTATTTCGT
TCATCCATAGTTGCCTGACTCCCCGACGTGGCCGACCAGCCCGTCATCGTCAACGCCTGATCCGCGGTGC
GGACAGGCCGTGTCGCGACCGGCCGTGCGGAATTAAGCCGGCCCGTACCCTGTGAATAGAGGTCCGCTGT
GACACAAGAATCCCTGTTACTTCTCGACCGTATTGATTCGGATGATTCCTACGCGAGCCTGCGGAACGAC
CAGGAATTCTGGGAGCCGCTGGCCCGCCGAGCCCTGGAGGAGCTCGGGCTGCCGGTGCCGCCGGTGCTGC
GGGTGCCCGGCGAGAGCACCAACCCCGTACTGGTCGGCGAGCCCGGCCCGGTGATCAAGCTGTTCGGCGA
GCACTGGTGCGGTCCGGAGAGCCTCGCGTCGGAGTCGGAGGCGTACGCGGTCCTGGCGGACGCCCCGGTG
CCGGTGCCCCGCCTCCTCGGCCGCGGCGAGCTGCGGCCCGGCACCGGAGCCTGGCCGTGGCCCTACCTGG
TGATGAGCCGGATGACCGGCACCACCTGGCGGTCCGCGATGGACGGCACGACCGACCGGAACGCGCTGCT
CGCCCTGGCCCGCGAACTCGGCCGGGTGCTCGGCCGGCTGCACAGGGTGCCGCTGACCGGGAACACCGTG
CTCACCCCCCATTCCGAGGTCTTCCCGGAACTGCTGCGGGAACGCCGCGCGGCGACCGTCGAGGACCACC
GCGGGTGGGGCTACCTCTCGCCCCGGCTGCTGGACCGCCTGGAGGACTGGCTGCCGGACGTGGACACGCT
GCTGGCCGGCCGCGAACCCCGGTTCGTCCACGGCGACCTGCACGGGACCAACATCTTCGTGGACCTGGCC
GCGACCGAGGTCACCGGGATCGTCGACTTCACCGACGTCTATGCGGGAGACTCCCGCTACAGCCTGGTGC
AACTGCATCTCAACGCCTTCCGGGGCGACCGCGAGATCCTGGCCGCGCTGCTCGACGGGGCGCAGTGGAA
GCGGACCGAGGACTTCGCCCGCGAACTGCTCGCCTTCACCTTCCTGCACGACTTCGAGGTGTTCGAGGAG
ACCCCGCTGGATCTCTCCGGCTTCACCGATCCGGAGGAACTGGCGCAGTTCCTCTGGGGGCCGCCGGACA
CCGCCCCCGGCGCCTGACGCCCCCTCTAGTAATCTTTTGCCATTCTCACCGGATTCAGTCGTCACTCATG
GTGATTTCTCACTTGATAACCTTATTTTTGACGAGGGGAAATTAATAGGTTGTATTGATGTTGGACGAGT
CGGAATCGCAGACCGATACCAGGATCTTGCCATCCTATGGAACTGCCTCGGTGAGTTTTCTCCTTCATTA
CAGAAACGGCTTTTTCAAAAATATGGTATTGATAATCCTGATATGAATAAATTGCAGTTTCATTTGATGC
TCGATGAGTTTTTCTAATCAGAATTGGTTAATTGGTTGTAACACTGGCAGAGCATTACGCTGACTTGACG
GGACGGCGGCTTTGTTGAATAAATCGAACTTTTGCTGAGTTGAAGGATCAGATCACGCATCTTCCCGACA
ACGCAGACCGTTCCGTGGCAAAGCAAAAGTTCAAAATCACCAACTGGTCCACCTACAACAAAGCTCTCAC
CAACCGTGGCTCCCTCACTTTCTGGCTGGATGATGGGGCGATTCAGGCCTGGTATGAGTCAGCAACACCT
TCTTCACGAGGCAGACCTCACTAGTTCCATGAGCGTCAGACCCCGTAGAAAAGATCAAAGGATCTTCTTG
AGATCCTTTTTTTCTGCGCGTAATCTGCTGCTTGCAAACAAAAAAACCACCGCTACCAGCGGTGGTTTGT
TTGCCGGATCAAGAGCTACCAACTCTTTTTCCGAAGGTAACTGGCTTCAGCAGAGCGCAGATACCAAATA
CTGTCCTTCTAGTGTAGCCGTAGTTAGGCCACCACTTCAAGAACTCTGTAGCACCGCCTACATACCTCGC
TCTGCTAATCCTGTTACCAGTGGCTGCTGCCAGTGGCGATAAGTCGTGTCTTACCGGGTTGGACTCAAGA
CGATAGTTACCGGATAAGGCGCAGCGGTCGGGCTGAACGGGGGGTTCGTGCACACAGCCCAGCTTGGAGC
GAACGACCTACACCGAACTGAGATACCTACAGCGTGAGCTATGAGAAAGCGCCACGCTTCCCGAGGGGAG
AAAGGCGGACAGGTATCCGGTAAGCGGCAGGGTCGGAACAGGAGAGCGCACGAGGGAGCTTCCAGGGGGA
AACGCCTGGTATCTTTATAGTCCTGTCGGGTTTCGCCACCTCTGACTTGAGCGTCGATTTTTGTGATGCT
CGTCAGGGGGGCGGAGCCTATGGAAAAACGCCAGCAACGCGGCCTTTTTACGGTTCCTGGCCTTTTGCTG
GCCTTTTGCTCACATGTTCTTTCCTGCGTTATCCCCTGATTCTGTGGATAACCGTATTACCGCCTTTGAG
TGAGCTGATACCGCTCGCCGCAGCCGAACGACCGAGCGCAACGCGTGAGCCCACCAGCTCCGTAAGTTCG
GGCGCTGTGTGGCTCGTACCCGCGCATTCAGGCGGCAGGGGGTCTAACGGGTCTAAGGCGGCGTGTACGG
CCGCCACAGCGGCTCTCAGCGGCCCGGAAACGTCCTCGAAACGACGCATGTGTTCCTCCTGGTTGGTACA
GGTGGTTGGGGGTGCTCGGCTGTCGCTGGTGTTCCACCACCAGGGCTCGACGGGAGAGCGGGGGAGTGTG
CAGTTGTGGGGTGGCCCCTCAGCGAAATATCTGACTTGGAGCTCGTGTCGGACCATACACCGGTGATTAA
TCGTGGTCTACTACCAAGCGTGAGCCACGTCGCCGACGAATTTGAGCAGCTCTGGCTGCCGTACTGGCCG
CTGGCAAGCGACGATCTGCTCGAGGGGATCTACCGCCAAAGCCGCGCGTCGGCCCTAGGCCGCCGGTACA
TCGAGGCGAACCCAACAGCGCTGGCAAACCTGCTGGTCGTGGACGTAGACCATCCAGACGCAGCGCTCCG
AGCGCTCAGCGCCCGGGGGTCCCATCCGCTGCCCAACGCGATCGTGGGCAATCGCGCCAACGGCCACGCA
CACGCAGTGTGGGCACTCAACGCCCCTGTTCCACGCACCGAATACGCGCGGCGTAAGCCGCTCGCATACA
TGGCGGCGTGCGCCGAAGGCCTTCGGCGCGCCGTCGATGGCGACCGCAGTTACTCAGGCCTCATGACCAA
AAACCCCGGCCACATCGCCTGGGAAACGGAATGGCTCCACTCAGATCTCTACACACTCAGCCACATCGAG
GCCGAGCTCGGCGCGAACATGCCACCGCCGCGCTGGCGTCAGCAGACCACGTACAAAGCGGCTCCGACGC
CGCTAGGGCGGAATTGCGCACTGTTCGATTCCGTCAGGTTGTGGGCCTATCGTCCCGCCCTCATGCGGAT
CTACCTGCCGACCCGGAACGTGGACGGACTCGGCCGCGCGATCTATGCCGAGTGCCACGCGCGAAACGCC
GAATTTCCGTGCAACGACGTGTGTCCCGGACCGCTACCGGACAGCGAGGTCCGCGCCATCGCCAACAGCA
TTTGGCGTTGGATCACAACCAAGTCGCGCATTTGGGCGGACGGGATCGTGGTCTACGAGGCCACACTCAG
TGCGCGCCAGTCGGCCATCTCGCGGAAGGGCGCAGCAGCGCGCACGGCGGCGAGCACAGTTGCGCGGCGC
GCAAAGTCCGCGTCAGCCATGGAGGCATTGCTATGAGCGACGGCTACAGCGACGGCTACAACCGGCAGCC
GACTGTCCGCAAAAAGCGGCGCGTGACCGCCGCCGAAGGCGCTCGAATCACCGGACTATCCGAACGCCAC
GTCGTCCGGCTCGTGGCGCAGGAACGCAGCGAGTGGCTCGCCGAGCAGGCTGCACGCCGCGAACGCATCC
GCGCCTATCACGACGACGAGGGCCACTCTTGGCCGCAAACGGCCAAACATTTCGGGCTGCATCTGGACAC
CGTTAAGCGACTCGGCTATCGGGCGAGGAAAGAGCGTGCGGCAGAACAGGAAGCGGCTCAAAAGGCCCAC
AACGAAGCCGACAATCCACCGCTGTTCTAACGCAATTGGGGAGCGGGTGTCGCGGGGGTTCCGTGGGGGG
TTCCGTTGCAACGGGTCGGACAGGTAAAAGTCCTGGTAGACGCTAGTTTTCTGGTTTGGGCCATGCCTGT
CTCGTTGCGTGTTTCGTTGCGCCCGTTTTGAATACCAGCCAGACGAGACGGGGTTCTACGAATCTTGGTC
GATACCAAGCCATTTCCGCTGAATATCGGGGAGCTCACCGCCAGAATCGGTGGTTGTGGTGATGTACGTG
GCGAACTCCGTTGTAGTGCCTGTGGTGGCATCCGTGGCGCGGCCGCTCTAGAACTAGTGGATCTGACCCG
CTCCACAACCGCTGAGCAGGGTGGCAGTCAGAGCGACCAGGCCGACCGATACGAGGCGGATTTTGAACAG
GTTCACTCGAAGCCTCCCGCTGGGTTCGGAGCATCGTCGATCACATGACGGCGTGCTGACACCGATTCGA
CTATGCACAGTAGTAGGTAGCCGCCGCGGACGGTAGCGCAGGCGGCCTCGGCGCCGTCGTGGCGTCGCGA
TGGTTGGCGCCAGACCCGCCTGATCGGCGTCCCGACCAGGGCCGCCGGGGTGGTGAGCCTCGGCTTGGTC
CAGCCGTAGTGAGACGGGATGTCTTCCCGGTTGTCGGGTTTGGGTGGGCGGTCACATGTTCGCTGGCTGT
GGGCGTGTCGGGGGTCGTCGAAGCGGCCGCGAACAGGGCTGGACGATGCACGTCTTGCACCTCCTGTCAA
CCCCCAATGTTGAGCCGCGATGCCCCTGACCTGCACCGTTGGACCGCAGTCGTTAGGGGGGCGTGTTAGC
ATGGAGTGACGAAAGGGGCCTAAATCA
